>Addgene plasmid #52061 | MSCV-shCasp2-IRES-GFP | addgene partial sequence | sequence record 81202 | pLXSN5 5'-CCCTTGAACCTCCTCGTTCGACC-3'
ATCCTCCCTTTATCCAGCCCTCACTCCTTCTCTAGGCGCCGGAATTAGATCTCTCGACTAGGGATAACAG
GGTAATTGTTTGAATGAGGCTTCAGTACTTTACAGAATCGTTGCCTGCACATCTTGGAAACACTTGCTGG
GATTACTTCTTCAGGTTAACCCAACAGAAGGCTCGAGAAGGTATATTGCTGTTGACAGTGAGCGCCCCAA
CTTCCCTGTTCTTTAATAGTGAAGCCACAGATGTATTAAAGAACAGGGAAGTTGGGATGCCTACTGCCTC
GGAATTCAAGGGGCTACTTTAGGAGCAATTATCTTGTTTACTAAAACTGAATACCTTGCTATCTCTTTGA
TACATTTTTACAAAGCTGAATTAAAATGGTATAAATTAAATCACTTTTTTCAATTCTACCGGGTAGGGGA
GGCGCTTTTCCCAAGGCAGTCTGGAGCATGCGCTTTAGCAGCCCCGCTGGGCACTTGGCGCTACACAAGT
GGCCTCTGGCCTCGCACACATTCCACATCCACCGGTAGGCGCCAACCGGCTCCGTTCTTTGGTGGCCCCT
TCGCGCCACCTTCTACTCCTCCCCTAGTCAGGAAGTTCCCCCCCGCCCCGCAGCTCGCGTCGTGCAGGAC
GTGACAAATGGAAGTAGCACGTCTCACTAGTCTCGTGCAGATGGACAGCACCGCTGAGCAATGGAAGCGG
GTAGGCCTTTGGGGCAGCGGCCAATAGCAGCTTTGCTCCTTCGCTTTCTGGGCTCAGAGGCTGGGAAGGG
GTGGGTCCGGGGGCGGGCTCAGGGGCGGGCTCAGGGGCGGGGCGGGCGCCCGAAGGTCCTCCGGAGGCCC
GGCATTCTGCACGCTTCAAAAGCGCACGTCTGCCGCGCTGTTCTCCTCTTCCTCATCTCCGGGCCTTTCG
ACCTGCAGCCCAAGCTTACCATGACCGAGTACAAGCCCACGGTGCGCCTCGCCACCCGCGACGACGTCCC
CAGGGCCGTACGCACCCTCGCCGCCGCGTTCGCCGACTACCCCGC
