>Addgene plasmid #52061 | MSCV-shCasp2-IRES-GFP | addgene partial sequence | sequence record 81208 | IRES-F 5'-TGGCTCTCCTCAAGCGTATT-3'
CCCAGAAGGTACCCCATTGTATGGGATCTGATCTGGGGCCTCGGTGCACATGCTTTACATGTGTTTAGTC
GAGGTTAAAAAAACGTCTAGGCCCCCCGAACCACGGGGACGTGGTTTTCCTTTGAAAAACACGATGATAA
TATGGCCACAACCATGGTGAGCAAGGGCGAGGAGCTGTTCACCGGGGTGGTGCCCATCCTGGTCGAGCTG
GACGGCGACGTAAACGGCCACAAGTTCAGCGTGTCTGGCGAGGGCGAGGGCGATGCCACCTACGGCAAGC
TGACCCTGAAGTTCATCTGCACCACCGGCAAGCTGCCCGTGCCCTGGCCCACCCTCGTGACCACCCTGAC
CTACGGCGTGCAGTGCTTCAGCCGCTACCCCGACCACATGAAGCAGCACGACTTCTTCAAGTCCGCCATG
CCCGAAGGCTACGTCCAGGAGCGCACCATCTTCTTCAAGGACGACGGCAACTACAAGACCCGCGCCGAGG
TGAAGTTCGAGGGCGACACCCTGGTGAACCGCATCGAGCTGAAGGGCATCGACTTCAAGGAGGACGGCAA
CATCCTGGGGCACAAGCTGGAGTACAACTACAACAGCCACAACGTCTATATCATGGCCGACAAGCAGAAG
AACGGCATCAAGGCGAACTTCAAGATCCGCCACAACATCGAGGACGGCAGCGTGCAGCTCGCCGACCACT
ACCAGCAGAACACCCCCATCGGCGACGGCCCCGTGCTGCTGCCCGACAACCACTACCTGAGCACCCAGTC
CGCCCTGAGCAAAGACCCCAACGAGAAGCGCGATCACATGGTCCTGCTGGAGTTCGTGACCGCCGCCGGG
ATCACTCTCGGCATGGACGAGCTGTACAAGTAATGAATTAATTAAGAATTATCAAGCTTATCGATACCGT
CGACCTGCAGCCAAGCTTATCGATAAAATAAAAGATTTTATTTAGTCTCCAGAAAA
