[The description below was written by a language model from this plasmid's Addgene catalogue record.]
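Description:
MSCV-shCasp2-IRES-GFP is a gammaretroviral mammalian expression plasmid built on the MSCV-IRES-GFP-Puro backbone (about 5.9 kb without insert) and designed for stable knockdown of human Caspase-2 (CASP2). It is propagated in bacteria under ampicillin selection, in a recombination-deficient strain of the kind normally chosen to keep repeated LTR sequences stable. The record lists its copy number as unknown. No feature table accompanies the entry, so the exact arrangement of elements is inferred from the catalogue fields and the backbone name rather than from annotation.

The insert is a short hairpin RNA against CASP2, cloned between EcoRI and XhoI sites that both remain intact. The record does not name the hairpin design or its promoter. In MSCV-type vectors, payload transcription is generally driven by the murine stem cell virus 5′ LTR, which would be consistent with a Pol II-expressed hairpin placed upstream of the reporter. Downstream on the backbone sits an IRES-EGFP cassette, so the same transcript that carries the hairpin can support cap-independent translation of the green fluorescent reporter, marking cells that express the knockdown cassette. Puromycin is listed as the mammalian selectable marker, which provides drug selection alongside fluorescence-based tracking or sorting.

In use, the plasmid would be introduced into a retroviral packaging system to make particles that integrate the LTR-flanked cassette into dividing target cells, giving heritable Caspase-2 depletion. The associated work concerns Caspase-2-mediated cleavage of Mdm2 and a p53-induced positive feedback loop, so the construct suits loss-of-function studies of Caspase-2 in that pathway.
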