Addgene plasmid #52061: MSCV-shCasp2-IRES-GFP
Purpose: stable knockdown of Caspase-2 in mammalian cells
Depositing lab: Tyler Jacks & Trudy Oliver. Depositing organization: Massachusetts Institute of Technology. Publication: Caspase-2-mediated cleavage of Mdm2 creates a p53-induced positive feedback loop. Oliver TG, Meylan E, Chang GP, Xue W, Burke JR, Humpton TJ, Hubbard D, Bhutkar A, Jacks T. Mol Cell. 2011 Jul 8;43(1):57-71. doi: 10.1016/j.molcel.2011.06.012. PubMed 21726810.
Backbone
  Vector backbone: MSCV-IRES-GFP-Puro
  Backbone manufacturer: Addgene plasmid #20672
  Backbone size w/o insert (bp): 5900
  Vector type: Mammalian Expression, Retroviral
  Selectable markers: Puromycin
Growth in bacteria
  Bacterial resistance: Ampicillin, 100 μg/mL
  Growth temperature: 37°C
  Growth strain: Stbl3
  Copy number: Unknown
Gene/Insert
  Gene/Insert name: Caspase-2 shRNA (alt name: caspase 2, apoptosis-related cysteine peptidase)
  gRNA/shRNA sequence: TGCTGTTGACAGTGAGCGCCCCAACTTCCCTGTTCTTTAATAGTGAAGCCACAGAT GTATTAAAGAACAGGGAAGTTGGGATGCCTACTGCCTCGGA
  Species: H. sapiens (human)
  Entrez Gene: CASP2 (a.k.a. CASP-2, ICH1, MRT80, NEDD-2, NEDD2, PPP1R57)
  Tag / fusion protein: IRES-EGFP (C terminal on backbone)
  Cloning method: Restriction Enzyme; 5′ cloning site EcoRI (not destroyed); 3′ cloning site XhoI (not destroyed)
  Sequencing primers: 5′ pLXSN5; pBABE5; 3′ pCDH-rev (GCATTCCTTTGGCGAGAG)
Terms and licenses: Academic/Nonprofit Terms; Industry Terms: Not Available to Industry
How to cite: MSCV-shCasp2-IRES-GFP was a gift from Tyler Jacks & Trudy Oliver (Addgene plasmid # 52061 ; http://n2t.net/addgene:52061 ; RRID:Addgene_52061)
